>Addgene plasmid #146048 | pAc5.1B-EGFP-DmTral-LSm-R21EE23KR42EF44A-V5His6_C | depositor full sequence | sequence record 288493 | Full Sequence
CTTCAAGGAATTAATTCTATATTCTAAAAACACAAATGATACTTCTAAAAAAAATCATGAATGGCATCAA
CTCTGAATCAAATCTTTGCAGATGCACCTACTTCTCATTTCCACTGTCACATCATTTTTCCAGATCTCGC
TGCCTGTTATGTGGCCCACAAACCAAGACACGTTTTATGGCCATTAAAGCTGGCTGATCGTCGCCAAACA
CCAAATACATATCAATATGTACATTCGAGAAAGAAGCGATCAAAGAAGCGTCTTCGGGCGAGTAGGAGAA
TGCGGAGGAGAAGGAGAACGAGCTGATCTAGTATCTCTCCACAATCCAATGCCAACTGACCAACTGGCCA
TATTCGGAGCAATTTGAAGCCAATTTCCATCGCCTGGCGATCGCTCCATTCTTGGCTATATGTTTTTCAC
CGTTCCCGGGGCCATTTTCAAAGACTCGTCGGTAAGATAAGATTGTGTCACTCGCTGTCTCTCTTCATTT
GTCGAAGAATGCTGAGGAATTTCGCGATGACGTCGGCGAGTATTTTGAAGAATGAGAATAATTTGTATTT
ATACGAAAATCAGTTAGTGGAATTTTCTACAAAAACATGTTATCTATAGATAATTTTGTTGCAAAATATG
TTGACTATGACAAAGATTGTATGTATATACCTTTAATGTATTCTCATTTTCTTATGTATTTATAATGGCA
ATGATGATACTGATGATATTTTAAGATGATGCCAGACCACAGGCTGATTTCTGCGTCTTTTGCCGAACGC
AGTGCATGTGCGGTTGTTGTTTTTTGGAATAGTTTCAATTTTCGGACTGTCCGCTTTGATTTCAGTTTCT
TGGCTTATTCAAAAAGCAAAGTAAAGCCAAAAAAGCGAGATGGCAATACCAAATGCGGCAAAACGGTAGT
GGAAGGAAAGGGGTGCGGGGCAGCGGAAGGAAGGGTGGGGCGGGGCGTGGCGGGGTCTGTGGCTGGGCGC
GACGTCACCGACGTTGGAGCCACTCCTTTGACCATGTGTGCGTGTGTGTATTATTCGTGTCTCGCCACTC
GCCGGTTGTTTTTTTCTTTTTATCTCGCTCTCTCTAGCGCCATCTCGTACGCATGCTCAACGCACCGCAT
GTTGCCGTGTCCTTTATGCGTCATTTTGGCTCGAAATAGGCAATTATTTAAACAAAGATTAGTCAACGAA
AACGCTAAAATAAATAAGTCTACAATATGGTTACTTATTGCCATGTGTGTGCAGCCAACGATAGCAACAA
AAGCAACAACACAGTGGCTTTCCCTCTTTCACTTTTTGTTTGCAAGCGCGTGCGAGCAAGACGGCACGAC
CGGCAAACGCAATTACGCTGACAAAGAGCAGACGAAGTTTTGGCCGAAAAACATCAAGGCGCCTGATACG
AATGCATTTGCAATAACAATTGCGATATTTAATATTGTTTATGAAGCTGTTTGACTTCAAAACACACAAA
AAAAAAAATAAAACAAATTATTTGAAAGAGAATTAGGAATCGGACAGCTTATCGTTACGGGCTAACAGCA
CACCGAGACGAAATAGCTTACCTGACGTCACAGCCTCTGGAAGAACTGCCGCCAAGCAGAGAGAGAGAGA
AAAAGAGGGAGAGCAGCTTAGACCGCATGTGCTTGTGTGTGAGGCGTCTCTCTCTTCGTCTCCTGTTTGC
GCAAACGCATAGACTGCACTGAGAAAATCGATTACCTATTTTTTATGAATGAATATTTGCACTATTACTA
TTCAAAACTATTAAGATAGCAATCACATTCAATAGCCAAATACTATACCACCTGAGCGATGCAACGAAAT
GATCAATTTGAGCAAAAATGCTGCATATTTAGGACGGCATCATTATAGAAATGCTTCTTGCTGTGTACTT
TTCTCTCGTCTGGCAGCTGTTTCGCCGTTATTGTTAAAACCGGCTTAAGTTAGGTGTGTTTTCTACGACT
AGTGATGCCCCTACTAGAAGATGTGTGTTGCACAAATGTCCCTGAATAACCAATTTGAAGTGCAGATAGC
AGTAAACGTAAGCTAATATGAATATTATTTAACTGTAATGTTTTAATATCGCTGGACATTACTAATAAAC
CCACTATAAACACATGTACATATGTATGTTTTGGCATACAATGAGTAGTTGGGGAAAAAATGTGTAAAAG
CACCGTGACCATCACAGCATAAAGATAACCAGCTGAAGTATCGAATATGAGTAACCCCCAAATTGAATCA
CATGCCGCAACTGATAGGACCCATGGAAGTACACTCTTCATGGCGATATACAAGACACACACAAGCACGA
ACACCCAGTTGCGGAGGAAATTCTCCGTAAATGAAAACCCAATCGGCGAACAATTCATACCCATATATGG
TAAAAGTTTTGAACGCGACTTGAGAGCGGAGAGCATTGCGGCTGATAAGGTTTTAGCGCTAAGCGGGCTT
TATAAAACGGGCTGCGGGACCAGTTTTCATATCACTACCGTTTGAGTTCTTGTGCTGTGTGGATACTCCT
CCCGACACAAAGCCGCTCCATCAGCCAGCAGTCGTCTAATCCAGAGACCCCGGATCGGGGTACCAACATG
GTGAGCAAGGGCGAGGAGCTGTTCACCGGGGTGGTGCCCATCCTGGTCGAGCTGGACGGCGACGTAAACG
GCCACAAGTTCAGCGTGTCCGGCGAGGGCGAGGGCGATGCCACCTACGGCAAGCTGACCCTGAAGTTCAT
CTGCACCACCGGCAAGCTGCCCGTGCCCTGGCCCACCCTCGTGACCACCCTGACCTACGGCGTGCAGTGC
TTCAGCCGCTACCCCGACCACATGAAGCAGCACGACTTCTTCAAGTCCGCCATGCCCGAAGGCTACGTCC
AGGAGCGCACCATCTTCTTCAAGGACGACGGCAACTACAAGACCCGCGCCGAGGTGAAGTTCGAGGGCGA
CACCCTGGTGAACCGCATCGAGCTGAAGGGCATCGACTTCAAGGAGGACGGCAACATCCTGGGGCACAAG
CTGGAGTACAACTACAACAGCCACAACGTCTATATCATGGCCGACAAGCAGAAGAACGGCATCAAGGTGA
ACTTCAAGATCCGCCACAACATCGAGGACGGCAGCGTGCAGCTCGCCGACCACTACCAGCAGAACACCCC
CATCGGCGACGGCCCCGTGCTGCTGCCCGACAACCACTACCTGAGCACCCAGTCCGCCCTGAGCAAAGAC
CCCAACGAGAAGCGCGATCACATGGTCCTGCTGGAGTTCGTGACCGCCGCCGGGATCACTCTCGGCATGG
ACGAGCTGTACAAGCCAAGCTTGAATTCTATGAGCGGGGGATTACCGGAGTTGGGCTCCAAAATCAGCCT
CATTTCCAAGGCGGACATTGAGTACAAGGGCCGCCTGTACACGGTGGATCCGCAGGAGTGCACCATTGCG
CTCTCGAGTGTGGAGTCCGCGGGTACAGAAGATCGGGACACCCAGTTCCAGATAGCGCCGCAATCGCAGA
TCTACGACTACATCCTCTTCCGTGGCTCGGACATCAAGGACATTCGCGTTGTCAACAACCACACGCTGCC
GCACCACAATGACCCGGCGATCATGCAGGCGCAGCTCGGCGGCCGCTCGAGTCTAGAGGGCCCGCGGTTC
GAAGGTAAGCCTATCCCTAACCCTCTCCTCGGTCTCGATTCTACGCGTACCGGTCATCATCACCATCACC
ATTGAGTTTAAACCCGCTGATCAGCCTCGACTGTGCCTTCTAAGGCCTGAGCTCGCTGATCAGCCTCGAT
CGAGGATCCAGACATGATAAGATACATTGATGAGTTTGGACAAACCACAACTAGAATGCAGTGAAAAAAA
TGCTTTATTTGTGAAATTTGTGATGCTATTGCTTTATTTGTAACCATTATAAGCTGCAATAAACAAGTTA
ACAACAACAATTGCATTCATTTTATGTTTCAGGTTCAGGGGGAGGTGTGGGAGGTTTTTTAAAGCAAGTA
AAACCTCTACAAATGTGGTATGGCTGATTATGATCAGTCGACCGATGCCCTTGAGAGCCTTCAACCCAGT
CAGCTCCTTCCGGTGGGCGCGGGGCATGACTATCGTCGCCGCACTTATGACTGTCTTCTTTATCATGCAA
CTCGTAGGACAGGTGCCGGCAGCGCTCTGGGTCATTTTCGGCGAGGACCGCTTTCGCTGGAGCGCGACGA
TGATCGGCCTGTCGCTTGCGGTATTCGGAATCTTGCACGCCCTCGCTCAAGCCTTCGTCACTGGTCCCGC
CACCAAACGTTTCGGCGAGAAGCAGGCCATTATCGCCGGCATGGCGGCCGACGCGCTGGGCTACGTCTTG
CTGGCGTTCGCGACGCGAGGCTGGATGGCCTTCCCCATTATGATTCTTCTCGCTTCCGGCGGCATCGGGA
TGCCCGCGTTGCAGGCCATGCTGTCCAGGCAGGTAGATGACGACCATCAGGGACAGCTTCAAGGATCGCT
CGCGGCTCTTACCAGCCAGCAAAAGGCCAGGAACCGTAAAAAGGCCGCGTTGCTGGCGTTTTTCCATAGG
CTCCGCCCCCCTGACGAGCATCACAAAAATCGACGCTCAAGTCAGAGGTGGCGAAACCCGACAGGACTAT
AAAGATACCAGGCGTTTCCCCCTGGAAGCTCCCTCGTGCGCTCTCCTGTTCCGACCCTGCCGCTTACCGG
ATACCTGTCCGCCTTTCTCCCTTCGGGAAGCGTGGCGCTTTCTCAATGCTCACGCTGTAGGTATCTCAGT
TCGGTGTAGGTCGTTCGCTCCAAGCTGGGCTGTGTGCACGAACCCCCCGTTCAGCCCGACCGCTGCGCCT
TATCCGGTAACTATCGTCTTGAGTCCAACCCGGTAAGACACGACTTATCGCCACTGGCAGCAGCCACTGG
TAACAGGATTAGCAGAGCGAGGTATGTAGGCGGTGCTACAGAGTTCTTGAAGTGGTGGCCTAACTACGGC
TACACTAGAAGGACAGTATTTGGTATCTGCGCTCTGCTGAAGCCAGTTACCTTCGGAAAAAGAGTTGGTA
GCTCTTGATCCGGCAAACAAACCACCGCTGGTAGCGGTGGTTTTTTTGTTTGCAAGCAGCAGATTACGCG
CAGAAAAAAAGGATCTCAAGAAGATCCTTTGATCTTTTCTACGGGGTCTGACGCTCAGTGGAACGAAAAC
TCACGTTAAGGGATTTTGGTCATGAGATTATCAAAAAGGATCTTCACCTAGATCCTTTTAAATTAAAAAT
GAAGTTTTAAATCAATCTAAAGTATATATGAGTAAACTTGGTCTGACAGTTACCAATGCTTAATCAGTGA
GGCACCTATCTCAGCGATCTGTCTATTTCGTTCATCCATAGTTGCCTGACTCCCCGTCGTGTAGATAACT
ACGATACGGGAGGGCTTACCATCTGGCCCCAGTGCTGCAATGATACCGCGAGACCCACGCTCACCGGCTC
CAGATTTATCAGCAATAAACCAGCCAGCCGGAAGGGCCGAGCGCAGAAGTGGTCCTGCAACTTTATCCGC
CTCCATCCAGTCTATTAATTGTTGCCGGGAAGCTAGAGTAAGTAGTTCGCCAGTTAATAGTTTGCGCAAC
GTTGTTGCCATTGCTGCAGGCATCGTGGTGTCACGCTCGTCGTTTGGTATGGCTTCATTCAGCTCCGGTT
CCCAACGATCAAGGCGAGTTACATGATCCCCCATGTTGTGCAAAAAAGCGGTTAGCTCCTTCGGTCCTCC
GATCGTTGTCAGAAGTAAGTTGGCCGCAGTGTTATCACTCATGGTTATGGCAGCACTGCATAATTCTCTT
ACTGTCATGCCATCCGTAAGATGCTTTTCTGTGACTGGTGAGTACTCAACCAAGTCATTCTGAGAATAGT
GTATGCGGCGACCGAGTTGCTCTTGCCCGGCGTCAACACGGGATAATACCGCGCCACATAGCAGAACTTT
AAAAGTGCTCATCATTGGAAAACGTTCTTCGGGGCGAAAACTCTCAAGGATCTTACCGCTGTTGAGATCC
AGTTCGATGTAACCCACTCGTGCACCCAACTGATCTTCAGCATCTTTTACTTTCACCAGCGTTTCTGGGT
GAGCAAAAACAGGAAGGCAAAATGCCGCAAAAAAGGGAATAAGGGCGACACGGAAATGTTGAATACTCAT
ACTCTTCCTTTTTCAATATTATTGAAGCATTTATCAGGGTTATTGTCTCATGAGCGGATACATATTTGAA
TGTATTTAGAAAAATAAACAAATAGGGGTTCCGCGCACATTTCCCCGAAAAGTGCCACCTGACGTCTAAG
AAACCATTATTATCATGACATTAACCTATAAAAATAGGCGTATCACGAGGCCCTTTCGT
Features (pLannotate 1.2.2; 10 found; start..end, strand, type, name):
     56..2568    +  promoter       Ac5 promoter: Drosophila melanogaster actin 5C promoter
   2588..3304    +  CDS            EGFP: EGFP is a basic (constitutively fluorescent) green fluorescent protein published in 1996, derived from Aequorea victoria. It is reported to be a rapidly-maturing weak dimer with moderate acid sensitivity.
   3320..3622    +  CDS            LSM14B (fragment): LS14B_HUMAN - Also known as C20orf40 From Homo sapiens (Human).
   3644..3685    +  CDS            V5 tag: epitope tag from simian virus 5
   3785..3919    -  polyA_signal   SV40 poly(A) signal: SV40 polyadenylation signal
   3942..4026    -  CDS            large T antigen (fragment): large T antigen from SV40 (simian virus 40)
   4027..4497    +  CDS            TcR (fragment): tetracycline efflux protein; tet; confers resistance to tetracycline
   4541..5129    -  rep_origin     ori: high-copy-number ColE1/pMB1/pBR322/pUC origin of replication
   5300..6160    -  CDS            AmpR: β-lactamase; bla; confers resistance to ampicillin, carbenicillin, and related antibiotics
   6161..6265    -  promoter       AmpR promoter: bla
