[The description below was written by a language model from this plasmid's Addgene catalogue record and pLannotate feature annotations shown in this document.]
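Description:
pAc5.1B-EGFP-DmTral-LSm-R21EE23KR42EF44A-V5His6_C is a 6,359 nt insect expression plasmid for producing a fluorescently tagged, mutated fragment of the Drosophila melanogaster protein Trailer Hitch (Tral, also called LSm15). The catalogue lists the backbone as unknown, although the name points to a pAc5.1B-type vector. This fits the annotated Drosophila actin 5C (Ac5) promoter, a strong constitutive promoter commonly used in cultured fly cells. In bacteria the plasmid is maintained through a ColE1/pUC-type origin and selected with ampicillin via the β-lactamase gene and its own promoter. The record calls it low copy, whereas the annotation tool describes the origin as a high-copy type. Short fragments annotated as a tetracycline resistance gene and SV40 large T antigen appear to be non-functional backbone remnants.

The expression cassette places EGFP directly downstream of the Ac5 promoter, followed by the roughly 300 nt Tral LSm domain. The automated annotation labels this segment as a fragment of human LSM14B, presumably because of homology, but the catalogue identifies it as the fly sequence. The name indicates four substitutions in the domain (R21E, E23K, R42E and F44A), and the record also notes one silent change, A198C, relative to the reference sequence. A V5 epitope is annotated after the insert, and the name implies a His6 tag as well, though this was not detected as a feature; whether these C-terminal tags are translated in frame is not stated. An SV40 polyadenylation signal lies downstream.

The associated study examined how Trailer Hitch and EDC3 associate with DCP1 and Me31B in distinct protein complexes, so the mutant is probably meant for testing LSm domain binding surfaces in localisation or interaction assays. The record does not spell out the effect of the mutations.
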