Addgene plasmid #146048: pAc5.1B-EGFP-DmTral-LSm-R21EE23KR42EF44A-V5His6_C
Purpose: Insect Expression of DmTral-LSm-R21EE23KR42EF44A
Depositing lab: Elisa Izaurralde. Depositing organization: Max Planck Institute for Developmental Biology. Publication: Similar modes of interaction enable Trailer Hitch and EDC3 to associate with DCP1 and Me31B in distinct protein complexes. Tritschler F, Eulalio A, Helms S, Schmidt S, Coles M, Weichenrieder O, Izaurralde E, Truffault V. Mol Cell Biol. 2008 Nov . 28(21):6695-708. 10.1128/MCB.00759-08 PubMed 18765641.
Backbone
  Vector backbone: Unknown
  Vector type: Insect Expression
Growth in bacteria
  Bacterial resistance: Ampicillin, 100 μg/mL
  Growth temperature: 37°C
  Growth strain: DH5alpha
  Copy number: Low Copy
Gene/Insert
  Gene/Insert name: DmTral-LSm-R21EE23KR42EF44A (alt names: Trailer Hitch; Dm LSm27)
  Species: D. melanogaster (fly)
  Mutation: one silent mutation A198C compared to the sequence given by: NCBI:NM_140328.4 or UniProt Q9VTZ0.
  Entrez Gene: tral (a.k.a. Dmel_CG10686, BEST:GH08269, CG10686, DmLSm15, Dmel\CG10686, LSm15, Lsm15, Scd6p, TRAL, Tral, anon-EST:Posey139, anon-WO0172774.89, anon-WO02059370.24, p67, p70)
  Cloning method: Unknown
Terms and licenses: Academic/Nonprofit Terms; Industry Terms: Not Available to Industry
Depositor comments: Plasmids from this collection were made available to the research community and donated after the lab closed. Please note that the sequence provided by the depositing laboratory may be theoretical/predicted or based on Sanger sequencing results. There may be discrepancies between sequencing results obtained by Addgene and the depositor sequence. If an Addgene verified sequence is not available, please contact before placing your order to request that our lab fully sequence the plasmid.
How to cite: pAc5.1B-EGFP-DmTral-LSm-R21EE23KR42EF44A-V5His6_C was a gift from Elisa Izaurralde (Addgene plasmid # 146048 ; http://n2t.net/addgene:146048 ; RRID:Addgene_146048)
